Addgene plasmid #240190: pSR82: pET-SUMO-USP21 (S93A/S113A/S115A)
Purpose: Bacterial expression for USP21 (S93A/S113A/S115A)
Depositing lab: Cynthia Wolberger. Depositing organization: Johns Hopkins University and School of Medicine.
Backbone
  Vector backbone: pET-SUMO
  Backbone size w/o insert (bp): 6000
  Total vector size (bp): 7400
  Vector type: Bacterial Expression
Growth in bacteria
  Bacterial resistance: Ampicillin, 100 μg/mL
  Growth temperature: 37°C
  Growth strain: DH5alpha
  Copy number: Low Copy
Gene/Insert
  Gene/Insert name: USP21 (alt name: Ubiquitin specific peptidase 21)
  Species: H. sapiens (human)
  Insert size (bp): 1698
  Mutation: Changed Serine 93, 113, and 115 to Alanine
  GenBank ID: BC090946
  Entrez Gene: USP21 (a.k.a. USP16, USP23)
  Tag / fusion protein: 6x-His-SUMO (N terminal on backbone)
Terms and licenses: Academic/Nonprofit Terms; Industry Terms: Not Available to Industry
How to cite: pSR82: pET-SUMO-USP21 (S93A/S113A/S115A) was a gift from Cynthia Wolberger (Addgene plasmid # 240190 ; http://n2t.net/addgene:240190 ; RRID:Addgene_240190)
