[The description below was written by a language model from this plasmid's Addgene catalogue record and pLannotate feature annotations shown in this document.]
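Description:
pSR82: pET-SUMO-USP21 (S93A/S113A/S115A) is a bacterial expression plasmid of about 7.4 kb, built on a pET-SUMO backbone, for producing a mutant form of human USP21 (ubiquitin specific peptidase 21) in E. coli. It replicates from a ColE1/pBR322-type origin accompanied by the bom region and the rop gene, which keeps copy number low, consistent with the catalogue's low-copy designation. Selection is by ampicillin through the β-lactamase gene. An f1 phage origin is also present, and leftover tetracycline-resistance fragments are non-functional remnants of the pBR322-derived backbone.

Expression is driven by a T7 promoter followed by a lac operator and the T7 gene 10 ribosome binding site. The plasmid-borne lacI gene supplies the repressor, so transcription is held off until IPTG induction in a host that provides T7 RNA polymerase. The open reading frame begins with a 6xHis tag and a SUMO domain (the annotation tool matches this to a human SUMO2 fragment) fused to the N-terminus of the roughly 1.7 kb USP21 coding sequence, in which serines 93, 113 and 115 have been changed to alanine. The His tag allows metal-affinity purification, and SUMO fusions are generally used to aid solubility and can be removed with a SUMO-specific protease. The feature table also detects a Strep-Tag II and a short His-tag fragment downstream of USP21, before the T7 terminator. The catalogue lists only the N-terminal tag, so the record does not establish whether these downstream sequences are translated. The stated purpose is simply bacterial expression of the triple serine-to-alanine mutant. The record does not explain the functional rationale for the substitutions.
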