Features (pLannotate 1.2.2; 22 found; start..end, strand, type, name):
    250..271     -  protein_bind   CAP binding site: CAP binding activates transcription in the presence of cAMP. E. coli catabolite activator protein
    284..1366    -  CDS            lacI: lac repressor; lacI; The lac repressor binds to the lac operator to inhibit transcription in E. coli. This inhibition can be relieved by adding lactose or isopropyl-β-D-thiogalactopyranoside (IPTG).
   1367..1444    -  promoter       lacI promoter: lacI
   1452..1731    -  CDS            TcR (fragment): tetracycline efflux protein; tet; confers resistance to tetracycline
   1757..1775    +  promoter       T7 promoter: promoter for bacteriophage T7 RNA polymerase
   1776..1800    +  protein_bind   lac operator: The lac repressor binds to the lac operator to inhibit transcription in E. coli. This inhibition can be relieved by adding lactose or isopropyl-β-D-thiogalactopyranoside (IPTG). lac repressor encoded by lacI
   1815..1837    +  RBS            RBS: efficient ribosome binding site from bacteriophage T7 gene 10 (Olins and Rangwala, 1989)
   1851..1868    +  CDS            capTEV™ (fragment): composite tag for in vivo biotinylation, TEV protease cleavage, and 6xHis tagging
   1874..2128    +  CDS            SUMO2 (fragment): human small ubiquitin-related modifier 2
   2130..3824    +  CDS            USP21: UBP21_HUMAN - Also known as USP23. Experimental evidence at protein level: Swiss-Prot protein existence level 1. Deubiquitinates histone H2A, a specific tag for epigenetic transcriptional repression, thereby acting as a coactivator. Deubiquitination of histone H2A releaves the repression of di- and trimethylation of histone H3 at 'Lys-4', resulting in regulation of transcriptional initiation. Regulates gene expression via histone H2A deubiquitination (By similarity). Also capable of removing NEDD8 from NEDD8 conjugates but has no effect on Sentrin-1 conjugates (PubMed:10799498). Deubiquitinate
   3836..3859    +  CDS            Strep-Tag II: peptide that binds Strep-Tactin®, an engineered form of streptavidin
   3871..3888    +  CDS            9xHis (fragment): 9xHis affinity tag
   3898..3947    +  CDS            SET1 (fragment): solubility-enhancement tag derived from T7 phage gene 10B
   3955..4002    +  terminator     T7 terminator: transcription terminator for bacteriophage T7 RNA polymerase
   4039..4467    +  rep_origin     f1 ori (sequence partly withheld): f1 bacteriophage origin of replication; arrow indicates direction of (+) strand synthesis
   4520..4624    +  promoter       AmpR promoter: bla
   4625..5485    +  CDS            AmpR: β-lactamase; bla; confers resistance to ampicillin, carbenicillin, and related antibiotics
   5656..6244    +  rep_origin     ori: high-copy-number ColE1/pMB1/pBR322/pUC origin of replication
   6430..6569    -  misc_feature   bom: basis of mobility region from pBR322
   6671..6862    -  CDS            rop: Rop protein, which maintains plasmids at low copy number; rop
   6879..7259    +  CDS            YPB1_ECOLX: Protein predicted: Swiss-Prot protein existence level 4. From Escherichia coli.
   7331..235     -  CDS            TcR (fragment) (across the origin): tetracycline efflux protein; tet; confers resistance to tetracycline
>Addgene plasmid #240190 | pSR82: pET-SUMO-USP21 (S93A/S113A/S115A) | addgene full sequence | sequence record 476849 | Addgene NGS Result
AGTGACGAAGGCTTGAGCGAGGGCGTGCAAGATTCCGAATACCGCAAGCGACAGGCCGATCATCGTCGCG
CTCCAGCGAAAGCGGTCCTCGCCGAAAATGACCCAGAGCGCTGCCGGCACCTGTCCTACGAGTTGCATGA
TAAAGAAGACAGTCATAAGTGCGGCGACGATAGTCATGCCCCGCGCCCACCGGAAGGAGCTGACTGGGTT
GAAGGCTCTCAAGGGCATCGGTCGAGATCCCGGTGCCTAATGAGTGAGCTAACTTACATTAATTGCGTTG
CGCTCACTGCCCGCTTTCCAGTCGGGAAACCTGTCGTGCCAGCTGCATTAATGAATCGGCCAACGCGCGG
GGAGAGGCGGTTTGCGTATTGGGCGCCAGGGTGGTTTTTCTTTTCACCAGTGAGACGGGCAACAGCTGAT
TGCCCTTCACCGCCTGGCCCTGAGAGAGTTGCAGCAAGCGGTCCACGCTGGTTTGCCCCAGCAGGCGAAA
ATCCTGTTTGATGGTGGTTAACGGCGGGATATAACATGAGCTGTCTTCGGTATCGTCGTATCCCACTACC
GAGATGTCCGCACCAACGCGCAGCCCGGACTCGGTAATGGCGCGCATTGCGCCCAGCGCCATCTGATCGT
TGGCAACCAGCATCGCAGTGGGAACGATGCCCTCATTCAGCATTTGCATGGTTTGTTGAAAACCGGACAT
GGCACTCCAGTCGCCTTCCCGTTCCGCTATCGGCTGAATTTGATTGCGAGTGAGATATTTATGCCAGCCA
GCCAGACGCAGACGCGCCGAGACAGAACTTAATGGGCCCGCTAACAGCGCGATTTGCTGGTGACCCAATG
CGACCAGATGCTCCACGCCCAGTCGCGTACCGTCTTCATGGGAGAAAATAATACTGTTGATGGGTGTCTG
GTCAGAGACATCAAGAAATAACGCCGGAACATTAGTGCAGGCAGCTTCCACAGCAATGGCATCCTGGTCA
TCCAGCGGATAGTTAATGATCAGCCCACTGACGCGTTGCGCGAGAAGATTGTGCACCGCCGCTTTACAGG
CTTCGACGCCGCTTCGTTCTACCATCGACACCACCACGCTGGCACCCAGTTGATCGGCGCGAGATTTAAT
CGCCGCGACAATTTGCGACGGCGCGTGCAGGGCCAGACTGGAGGTGGCAACGCCAATCAGCAACGACTGT
TTGCCCGCCAGTTGTTGTGCCACGCGGTTGGGAATGTAATTCAGCTCCGCCATCGCCGCTTCCACTTTTT
CCCGCGTTTTCGCAGAAACGTGGCTGGCCTGGTTCACCACGCGGGAAACGGTCTGATAAGAGACACCGGC
ATACTCTGCGACATCGTATAACGTTACTGGTTTCACATTCACCACCCTGAATTGACTCTCTTCCGGGCGC
TATCATGCCATACCGCGAAAGGTTTTGCGCCATTCGATGGTGTCCGGGATCTCGACGCTCTCCCTTATGC
GACTCCTGCATTAGGAAGCAGCCCAGTAGTAGGTTGAGGCCGTTGAGCACCGCCGCCGCAAGGAATGGTG
CATGCAAGGAGATGGCGCCCAACAGTCCCCCGGCCACGGGGCCTGCCACCATACCCACGCCGAAACAAGC
GCTCATGAGCCCGAAGTGGCGAGCCCGATCTTCCCCATCGGTGATGTCGGCGATATAGGCGCCAGCAACC
GCACCTGTGGCGCCGGTGATGCCGGCCACGATGCGTCCGGCGTAGAGGATCGAGATCGATCTCGATCCCG
CGAAATTAATACGACTCACTATAGGGGAATTGTGAGCGGATAACAATTCCCCTCTAGAAATAATTTTGTT
TAACTTTAAGAAGGAGATATACATATGGGCCATCATCATCATCATCATCCGTCAGGAGTCAAGACTGAGA
ACAACGATCATATTAATTTGAAGGTGGCGGGGCAGGATGGTTCTGTGGTGCAGTTTAAGATTAAGAGGCA
TACACCACTTAGTAAACTAATGAAAGCCTATTGTGAACGACAGGGATTGTCAATGAGGCAGATCAGATTC
CGATTTGACGGGCAACCAATCAATGAAACAGACACACCTGCACAGTTGGAAATGGAGGATGAAGATACAA
TTGATGTGTTCCAACAGCAGACGGGAGGAATGCCCCAGGCCTCTGAGCACCGCCTGGGCCGTACCCGAGA
GCCACCTGTTAATATCCAGCCCCGAGTGGGATCCAAGCTACCATTTGCCCCCAGGGCCCGCAGCAAGGAG
CGCAGAAACCCAGGCTCTGGGCCAAACCCCATGTTACGACCTCTGCCTCCCCGGCCAGGTCTGCCTGATG
AACGGCTCAAGAAACTGGAGCTGGGACGGGGACGGACCTCAGGCCCTCGTCCCAGAGGCCCCCTTCGAGC
AGATCATGGGGTTCCCCTGCCTGGCGCGCCACCCCCAACAGTGGCTTTGCCTCTCCCATCTCGGACCAAC
TTAGCCCGTTCCAAGGCGGTGGCGAGTGGGGACTTGCGTCCAATGGGGATTGCCTTGGGAGGGCACCGTG
GCACCGGAGAGCTTGGGGCTGCACTGAGCCGCTTGGCCCTCCGGCCTGAGCCACCCACTTTGAGACGTAG
CACTTCTCTCCGCCGCCTAGGGGGCTTTCCTGGACCCCCTACCCTGTTCAGCATACGGACAGAGCCCCCT
GCTTCCCATGGCTCCTTCCACATGATATCCGCCCGGTCCTCTGAGCCTTTCTACTCTGATGACAAGATGG
CTCATCACACACTCCTTCTGGGCTCTGGTCATGTTGGCCTTCGAAACCTGGGAAACACGTGCTTCCTGAA
TGCTGTGCTGCAGTGTCTGAGCAGCACTCGACCTCTTCGGGACTTCTGTCTGAGAAGGGACTTCCGGCAA
GAGGTGCCTGGAGGAGGCCGAGCCCAAGAGCTCACTGAAGCCTTTGCAGATGTGATTGGTGCCCTCTGGC
ACCCTGACTCCTGCGAAGCTGTGAATCCTACTCGATTCCGAGCTGTCTTCCAGAAATATGTTCCCTCCTT
CTCTGGATACAGCCAGCAGGATGCCCAAGAGTTCCTGAAGCTCCTCATGGAGCGGCTACACCTTGAAATC
AACCGCCGAGGCCGCCGGGCTCCACCGATACTTGCCAATGGTCCAGTTCCCTCTCCACCCCGCCGAGGAG
GGGCTCTGCTAGAAGAACCTGAGTTAAGTGATGATGACCGAGCCAACCTAATGTGGAAACGTTACCTGGA
GCGAGAGGACAGCAAGATTGTGGACCTGTTTGTGGGCCAGTTGAAAAGTTGTCTCAAGTGCCAGGCCTGT
GGGTATCGCTCCACGACCTTCGAGGTTTTTTGTGACCTGTCCCTGCCCATCCCCAAGAAAGGATTTGCTG
GGGGCAAGGTGTCTCTGCGGGATTGTTTCAACCTTTTCACTAAGGAAGAAGAGCTAGAGTCGGAGAATGC
CCCAGTGTGTGACCGATGTCGGCAGAAAACTCGAAGTACCAAAAAGTTGACAGTACAAAGATTCCCTCGA
ATCCTCGTGCTCCATCTGAATCGATTTTCTGCCTCCCGAGGCTCCATCAAAAAAAGTTCAGTAGGTGTAG
ACTTTCCACTGCAGCGACTGAGCCTAGGGGACTTTGCCAGTGACAAAGCCGGAAGTCCTGTATACCAGCT
GTATGCCCTTTGCAACCACTCAGGCAGCGTCCACTATGGCCACTACACAGCCCTGTGCCGGTGCCAGACT
GGTTGGCATGTCTACAATGACTCTCGTGTCTCCCCTGTCAGTGAAAACCAGGTGGCATCCAGCGAGGGCT
ACGTGCTGTTCTACCAACTGATGCAGGAGCCACCCCGGTGCCTGTGATCGAGGCCTGGAGCCACCCGCAG
TTCGAAAAGGGTTAATCGAGCACCACCACCACCACCACTGAGATCCGGCTGCTAACAAAGCCCGAAAGGA
AGCTGAGTTGGCTGCTGCCACCGCTGAGCAATAACTAGCATAACCCCTTGGGGCCTCTAAACGGGTCTTG
AGGGGTTTTTTGCTGAAAGGAGGAACTATATCCGGATTGGCGAATGGG
[124 nt withheld, positions 4039-4162]
C
[91 nt withheld, positions 4164-4254]
A
[49 nt withheld, positions 4256-4304]
CCTTTGACGTTGGAGTCCACGTTCTTT
[37 nt withheld, positions 4332-4368]
ACCCTATCTCGGTCTATTCTTTTGATTTATAAGGGATTTTGCCGATTTCGGCCTATTGGTTAAAAAATGA
GCTGATTTAACAAAAATTTAACGCGAATTTTAACAAAATATTAACGCTTACAATTTAGGTGGCACTTTTC
GGGGAAATGTGCGCGGAACCCCTATTTGTTTATTTTTCTAAATACATTCAAATATGTATCCGCTCATGAG
ACAATAACCCTGATAAATGCTTCAATAATATTGAAAAAGGAAGAGTATGAGTATTCAACATTTCCGTGTC
GCCCTTATTCCCTTTTTTGCGGCATTTTGCCTTCCTGTTTTTGCTCACCCAGAAACGCTGGTGAAAGTAA
AAGATGCTGAAGATCAGTTGGGTGCACGAGTGGGTTACATCGAACTGGATCTCAACAGCGGTAAGATCCT
TGAGAGTTTTCGCCCCGAAGAACGTTTTCCAATGATGAGCACTTTTAAAGTTCTGCTATGTGGCGCGGTA
TTATCCCGTATTGACGCCGGGCAAGAGCAACTCGGTCGCCGCATACACTATTCTCAGAATGACTTGGTTG
AGTACTCACCAGTCACAGAAAAGCATCTTACGGATGGCATGACAGTAAGAGAATTATGCAGTGCTGCCAT
AACCATGAGTGATAACACTGCGGCCAACTTACTTCTGACAACGATCGGAGGACCGAAGGAGCTAACCGCT
TTTTTGCACAACATGGGGGATCATGTAACTCGCCTTGATCGTTGGGAACCGGAGCTGAATGAAGCCATAC
CAAACGACGAGCGTGACACCACGATGCCTGCAGCAATGGCAACAACGTTGCGCAAACTATTAACTGGCGA
ACTACTTACTCTAGCTTCCCGGCAACAATTAATAGACTGGATGGAGGCGGATAAAGTTGCAGGACCACTT
CTGCGCTCGGCCCTTCCGGCTGGCTGGTTTATTGCTGATAAATCTGGAGCCGGTGAGCGTGGGTCTCGCG
GTATCATTGCAGCACTGGGGCCAGATGGTAAGCCCTCCCGTATCGTAGTTATCTACACGACGGGGAGTCA
GGCAACTATGGATGAACGAAATAGACAGATCGCTGAGATAGGTGCCTCACTGATTAAGCATTGGTAACTG
TCAGACCAAGTTTACTCATATATACTTTAGATTGATTTAAAACTTCATTTTTAATTTAAAAGGATCTAGG
TGAAGATCCTTTTTGATAATCTCATGACCAAAATCCCTTAACGTGAGTTTTCGTTCCACTGAGCGTCAGA
CCCCGTAGAAAAGATCAAAGGATCTTCTTGAGATCCTTTTTTTCTGCGCGTAATCTGCTGCTTGCAAACA
AAAAAACCACCGCTACCAGCGGTGGTTTGTTTGCCGGATCAAGAGCTACCAACTCTTTTTCCGAAGGTAA
CTGGCTTCAGCAGAGCGCAGATACCAAATACTGTCCTTCTAGTGTAGCCGTAGTTAGGCCACCACTTCAA
GAACTCTGTAGCACCGCCTACATACCTCGCTCTGCTAATCCTGTTACCAGTGGCTGCTGCCAGTGGCGAT
AAGTCGTGTCTTACCGGGTTGGACTCAAGACGATAGTTACCGGATAAGGCGCAGCGGTCGGGCTGAACGG
GGGGTTCGTGCACACAGCCCAGCTTGGAGCGAACGACCTACACCGAACTGAGATACCTACAGCGTGAGCT
ATGAGAAAGCGCCACGCTTCCCGAAGGGAGAAAGGCGGACAGGTATCCGGTAAGCGGCAGGGTCGGAACA
GGAGAGCGCACGAGGGAGCTTCCAGGGGGAAACGCCTGGTATCTTTATAGTCCTGTCGGGTTTCGCCACC
TCTGACTTGAGCGTCGATTTTTGTGATGCTCGTCAGGGGGGCGGAGCCTATGGAAAAACGCCAGCAACGC
GGCCTTTTTACGGTTCCTGGCCTTTTGCTGGCCTTTTGCTCACATGTTCTTTCCTGCGTTATCCCCTGAT
TCTGTGGATAACCGTATTACCGCCTTTGAGTGAGCTGATACCGCTCGCCGCAGCCGAACGACCGAGCGCA
GCGAGTCAGTGAGCGAGGAAGCGGAAGAGCGCCTGATGCGGTATTTTCTCCTTACGCATCTGTGCGGTAT
TTCACACCGCAATGGTGCACTCTCAGTACAATCTGCTCTGATGCCGCATAGTTAAGCCAGTATACACTCC
GCTATCGCTACGTGACTGGGTCATGGCTGCGCCCCGACACCCGCCAACACCCGCTGACGCGCCCTGACGG
GCTTGTCTGCTCCCGGCATCCGCTTACAGACAAGCTGTGACCGTCTCCGGGAGCTGCATGTGTCAGAGGT
TTTCACCGTCATCACCGAAACGCGCGAGGCAGCTGCGGTAAAGCTCATCAGCGTGGTCGTGAAGCGATTC
ACAGATGTCTGCCTGTTCATCCGCGTCCAGCTCGTTGAGTTTCTCCAGAAGCGTTAATGTCTGGCTTCTG
ATAAAGCGGGCCATGTTAAGGGCGGTTTTTTCCTGTTTGGTCACTGATGCCTCCGTGTAAGGGGGATTTC
TGTTCATGGGGGTAATGATACCGATGAAACGAGAGAGGATGCTCACGATACGGGTTACTGATGATGAACA
TGCCCGGTTACTGGAACGTTGTGAGGGTAAACAACTGGCGGTATGGATGCGGCGGGACCAGAGAAAAATC
ACTCAGGGTCAATGCCAGCGCTTCGTTAATACAGATGTAGGTGTTCCACAGGGTAGCCAGCAGCATCCTG
CGATGCAGATCCGGAACATAATGGTGCAGGGCGCTGACTTCCGCGTTTCCAGACTTTACGAAACACGGAA
ACCGAAGACCATTCATGTTGTTGCTCAGGTCGCAGACGTTTTGCAGCAGCAGTCGCTTCACGTTCGCTCG
CGTATCGGTGATTCATTCTGCTAACCAGTAAGGCAACCCCGCCAGCCTAGCCGGGTCCTCAACGACAGGA
GCACGATCATGCGCACCCGTGGGGCCGCCATGCCGGCGATAATGGCCTGCTTCTCGCCGAAACGTTTGGT
GGCGGGACC
